>Addgene plasmid #167587 | pSICO-CPSF6-mNeonGreen | addgene full sequence | sequence record 330869 | Addgene NGS Result
GACATTGATTATTGACTAGTTATTAATAGTAATCAATTACGGGGTCATTAGTTCATAGCCCATATATGGA
GTTCCGCGTTACATAACTTACGGTAAATGGCCCGCCTGGCTGACCGCCCAACGACCCCCGCCCATTGACG
TCAATAATGACGTATGTTCCCATAGTAACGCCAATAGGGACTTTCCATTGACGTCAATGGGTGGAGTATT
TACGGTAAACTGCCCACTTGGCAGTACATCAAGTGTATCATATGCCAAGTACGCCCCCTATTGACGTCAA
TGACGGTAAATGGCCCGCCTGGCATTATGCCCAGTACATGACCTTATGGGACTTTCCTACTTGGCAGTAC
ATCTACGTATTAGTCATCGCTATTACCATGGTGATGCGGTTTTGGCAGTACATCAATGGGCGTGGATAGC
GGTTTGACTCACGGGGATTTCCAAGTCTCCACCCCATTGACGTCAATGGGAGTTTGTTTTGGCACCAAAA
TCAACGGGACTTTCCAAAATGTCGTAACAACTCCGCCCCATTGACGCAAATGGGCGGTAGGCGTGTACGG
TGGGAGGTCTATATAAGCAGCGCGTTTTGCCTGTACTGGGTCTCTCTGGTTAGACCAGATCTGAGCCTGG
GAGCTCTCTGGCTAACTAGGGAACCCACTGCTTAAGCCTCAATAAAGCTTGCCTTGAGTGCTTCAAGTAG
TGTGTGCCCGTCTGTTGTGTGACTCTGGTAACTAGAGATCCCTCAGACCCTTTTAGTCAGTGTGGAAAAT
CTCTAGCAGTGGCGCCCGAACAGGGACTTGAAAGCGAAAGGGAAACCAGAGGAGCTCTCTCGACGCAGGA
CTCGGCTTGCTGAAGCGCGCACGGCAAGAGGCGAGGGGCGGCGACTGGTGAGTACGCCAAAAATTTTGAC
TAGCGGAGGCTAGAAGGAGAGAGATGGGTGCGAGAGCGTCAGTATTAAGCGGGGGAGAATTAGATCGCGA
TGGGAAAAAATTCGGTTAAGGCCAGGGGGAAAGAAAAAATATAAATTAAAACATATAGTATGGGCAAGCA
GGGAGCTAGAACGATTCGCAGTTAATCCTGGCCTGTTAGAAACATCAGAAGGCTGTAGACAAATACTGGG
ACAGCTACAACCATCCCTTCAGACAGGATCAGAAGAACTTAGATCATTATATAATACAGTAGCAACCCTC
TATTGTGTGCATCAAAGGATAGAGATAAAAGACACCAAGGAAGCTTTAGACAAGATAGAGGAAGAGCAAA
ACAAAAGTAAGACCACCGCACAGCAAGCGGCCGGCCGCTGATCTTCAGACCTGGAGGAGGAGATATGAGG
GACAATTGGAGAAGTGAATTATATAAATATAAAGTAGTAAAAATTGAACCATTAGGAGTAGCACCCACCA
AGGCAAAGAGAAGAGTGGTGCAGAGAGAAAAAAGAGCAGTGGGAATAGGAGCTTTGTTCCTTGGGTTCTT
GGGAGCAGCAGGAAGCACTATGGGCGCAGCGTCAATGACGCTGACGGTACAGGCCAGACAATTATTGTCT
GGTATAGTGCAGCAGCAGAACAATTTGCTGAGGGCTATTGAGGCGCAACAGCATCTGTTGCAACTCACAG
TCTGGGGCATCAAGCAGCTCCAGGCAAGAATCCTGGCTGTGGAAAGATACCTAAAGGATCAACAGCTCCT
GGGGATTTGGGGTTGCTCTGGAAAACTCATTTGCACCACTGCTGTGCCTTGGAATGCTAGTTGGAGTAAT
AAATCTCTGGAACAGATTTGGAATCACACGACCTGGATGGAGTGGGACAGAGAAATTAACAATTACACAA
GCTTAATACACTCCTTAATTGAAGAATCGCAAAACCAGCAAGAAAAGAATGAACAAGAATTATTGGAATT
AGATAAATGGGCAAGTTTGTGGAATTGGTTTAACATAACAAATTGGCTGTGGTATATAAAATTATTCATA
ATGATAGTAGGAGGCTTGGTAGGTTTAAGAATAGTTTTTGCTGTACTTTCTATAGTGAATAGAGTTAGGC
AGGGATATTCACCATTATCGTTTCAGACCCACCTCCCAACCCCGAGGGGACCCGACAGGCCCGAAGGAAT
AGAAGAAGAAGGTGGAGAGAGAGACAGAGACAGATCCATTCGATTAGTGAACGGATCGGCACTGCGTGCG
CCAATTCTGCAGACAAATGGCAGTATTCATCCACAATTTTAAAAGAAAAGGGGGGATTGGGGGGTACAGT
GCAGGGGAAAGAATAGTAGACATAATAGCAACAGACATACAAACTAAAGAATTACAAAAACAAATTACAA
AAATTCAAAATTTTCGGGTTTATTACAGGGACAGCAGAGATCCAGTTTGGTTAGTACCGGGCCCGCTCTA
GAGATCCGACGCGCCATCTCTAGGCCCGCGCCGGCCCCCTCGCACAGACTTGTGGGAGAAGCTCGGCTAC
TCCCCTGCCCCGGTTAATTTGCATATAATATTTCCTAGTAACTATAGAGGCTTAATGTGCGATAAAAGAC
AGATAATCTGTTCTTTTTAATACTAGCTACATTTTACATGATAGGCTTGGATTTCTATAAGAGATACAAA
TACTAAATTATTATTTTAAAAAACAGCACAAAAGGAAACTCACCCTAACTGTAAAGTAATTATAACTTCG
TATAGTATAAATTATACGAAGTTATAAGCCTTGGTTTTTTGAATTCCGTATTACCGCCATGCATTAGTTA
TTAATAGTAATCAATTACGGGGTCATTAGTTCATAGCCCATATATGGAGTTCCGCGTTACATAACTTACG
GTAAATGGCCCGCCTGGCTGACCGCCCAACGACCCCCGCCCATTGACGTCAATAATGACGTATGTTCCCA
TAGTAACGCCAATAGGGACTTTCCATTGACGTCAATGGGTGGAGTATTTACGGTAAACTGCCCACTTGGC
AGTACATCAAGTGTATCATATGCCAAGTACGCCCCCTATTGACGTCAATGACGGTAAATGGCCCGCCTGG
CATTATGCCCAGTACATGACCTTATGGGACTTTCCTACTTGGCAGTACATCTACGTATTAGTCATCGCTA
TTACCATGGTGATGCGGTTTTGGCAGTACATCAATGGGCGTGGATAGCGGTTTGACTCACGGGGATTTCC
AAGTCTCCACCCCATTGACGTCAATGGGAGTTTGTTTTGGCACCAAAATCAACGGGACTTTCCAAAATGT
CGTAACAACTCCGCCCCATTGACGCAAATGGGCGGTAGGCGTGTACGGTGGGAGGTCTATATAAGCAGAG
CTGGTTTAGTGAACCGTCGGATCCCAGTGTGGTGGTACGGGAATTCAGGAAGATGGCGGACGGCGTGGAC
CACATAGACATTTACGCGGATGTCGGCGAAGAGTTCAACCAGGAAGCTGAATATGGTGGGCATGATCAGA
TAGATTTGTATGACGATGTCATATCTCCATCTGCAAATAATGGAGATGCCCCAGAAGACCGAGATTACAT
GGATACTCTCCCACCAACTGTTGGTGATGATGTGGGTAAAGGAGCAGCACCAAATGTTGTCTATACATAT
ACTGGAAAGAGAATTGCATTATATATTGGAAATCTAACATGGTGGACAACAGATGAAGACTTAACTGAAG
CAGTTCATTCTTTGGGAGTAAATGATATTTTGGAGATAAAATTTTTTGAAAATCGGGCAAATGGCCAGTC
AAAGGGGTTTGCCCTTGTTGGTGTTGGATCTGAAGCATCTTCAAAAAAGTTAATGGATCTGTTACCTAAA
AGAGAACTTCATGGTCAGAATCCTGTTGTAACTCCATGCAATAAACAGTTCCTGAGTCAATTTGAAATGC
AGTCCAGGAAAACTACACAATCAGGACAAATGTCTGGGGAAGGTAAAGCTGGTCCTCCAGGAGGCAGTTC
CCGTGCAGCATTTCCACAAGGTGGTAGAGGACGGGGCCGTTTTCCAGGGGCTGTTCCTGGTGGGGACAGA
TTTCCTGGGCCAGCAGGACCAGGAGGGCCACCCCCACCTTTTCCAGGAAATTTGATCAAGCATCTTGTTA
AAGGAACTCGGCCTTTGTTCCTGGAAACTAGGATTCCATGGCATATGGGGCACAGCATAGAGGAAATACC
CATTTTTGGCCTAAAAGCTGGACAGACTCCACCACGTCCACCCTTAGGTCCTCCAGGCCCACCTGGTCCA
CCAGGTCCTCCACCTCCTGGTCAGGTTCTGCCTCCTCCTCTAGCTGGGCCTCCTAATCGAGGAGATCGCC
CTCCACCACCAGTTCTTTTTCCTGGACAACCTTTTGGGCAGCCTCCATTGGGTCCACTTCCTCCTGGCCC
TCCACCTCCAGTTCCAGGCTACGGCCCCCCTCCTGGCCCACCACCTCCACAACAGGGACCACCTCCACCT
CCAGGCCCCTTTCCACCTCGTCCACCCGGTCCACTTGGGCCACCCCTTACACTAGCTCCTCCTCCGCATC
TTCCTGGACCACCTCCAGGTGCCCCACCGCCAGCTCCGCATGTGAACCCAGCTTTCTTTCCTCCACCAAC
TAACAGTGGCATGCCTACATCAGATAGCCGAGGTCCACCACCAACAGATCCATATGGGCGACCTCCACCA
TATGATAGGGGTGACTATGGCCCCCCTGGAAGGGAAATGGATACTGCAAGAACGCCATTGAGTGAAGCTG
AATTTGAAGAAATCATGAATAGAAATAGGGCAATCTCAAGCAGTGCTATTTCGAGAGCTGTGTCTGATGC
CAGTGCTGGTGATTATGGGAGTGCTATTGAGACACTGGTAACTGCAATTTCTTTAATTAAACAATCCAAA
GTATCTGCTGATGATCGTTGCAAAGTTCTTATTAGTTCTTTGCAAGATTGCCTTCATGGAATTGAGTCCA
AGTCTTATGGTTCTGGATCAAGACGTGAACGATCAAGAGAGAGGGACCATAGTAGATCACGAGAAAAGAG
TCGACGTCATAAATCCCGTAGTAGAGACCGTCATGACGATTATTACAGAGAGAGAAGCAGAGAACGAGAG
AGGCACCGGGATCGTGACCGAGACCGTGACCGAGAGCGTGACCGAGAGCGCGAATATCGTCATCGTGAGG
TACCGCGGGCCCGGGATCCACCGGTCGCCACCATGGTGAGCAAGGGCGAGGAGGATAACATGGCCTCTCT
CCCAGCGACACATGAGTTACACATCTTTGGCTCCATCAACGGTGTGGACTTTGACATGGTGGGTCAGGGC
ACCGGCAATCCAAATGATGGTTATGAGGAGTTAAACCTGAAGTCCACCAAGGGTGACCTCCAGTTCTCCC
CCTGGATTCTGGTCCCTCATATCGGGTATGGCTTCCATCAGTACCTGCCCTACCCTGACGGGATGTCGCC
TTTCCAGGCCGCCATGGTAGATGGCTCCGGCTACCAAGTCCATCGCACAATGCAGTTTGAAGATGGTGCC
TCCCTTACTGTTAACTACCGCTACACCTACGAGGGAAGCCACATCAAAGGAGAGGCCCAGGTGAAGGGGA
CTGGTTTCCCTGCTGACGGTCCTGTGATGACCAACTCGCTGACCGCTGCGGACTGGTGCAGGTCGAAGAA
GACTTACCCCAACGACAAAACCATCATCAGTACCTTTAAGTGGAGTTACACCACTGGAAATGGCAAGCGC
TACCGGAGCACTGCGCGGACCACCTACACCTTTGCCAAGCCAATGGCGGCTAACTATCTGAAGAACCAGC
CGATGTACGTGTTCCGTAAGACGGAGCTCAAGCACTCCAAGACCGAGCTCAACTTCAAGGAGTGGCAAAA
GGCCTTTACCGATGTGATGGGCATGGACGAGCTGTACAAGTAAGCGGCCGCATAACTTCGTATAGTATAA
ATTATACGAAGTTATAAGCCTTGTTAACGCGCGGTGACCCTCGAGGTCGACGGTATCGATAAGCTCGCTT
CACGAGATCATGTTTAAGGGTTCCGGTTCCACTAGGTACAATTCGATATCAAGCTTATCGATAATCAACC
TCTGGATTACAAAATTTGTGAAAGATTGACTGGTATTCTTAACTATGTTGCTCCTTTTACGCTATGTGGA
TACGCTGCTTTAATGCCTTTGTATCATGCTATTGCTTCCCGTATGGCTTTCATTTTCTCCTCCTTGTATA
AATCCTGGTTGCTGTCTCTTTATGAGGAGTTGTGGCCCGTTGTCAGGCAACGTGGCGTGGTGTGCACTGT
GTTTGCTGACGCAACCCCCACTGGTTGGGGCATTGCCACCACCTGTCAGCTCCTTTCCGGGACTTTCGCT
TTCCCCCTCCCTATTGCCACGGCGGAACTCATCGCCGCCTGCCTTGCCCGCTGCTGGACAGGGGCTCGGC
TGTTGGGCACTGACAATTCCGTGGTGTTGTCGGGGAAATCATCGTCCTTTCCTTGGCTGCTCGCCTGTGT
TGCCACCTGGATTCTGCGCGGGACGTCCTTCTGCTACGTCCCTTCGGCCCTCAATCCAGCGGACCTTCCT
TCCCGCGGCCTGCTGCCGGCTCTGCGGCCTCTTCCGCGTCTTCGCCTTCGCCCTCAGACGAGTCGGATCT
CCCTTTGGGCCGCCTCCCCGCATCGATACCGTCGACCTCGATCGAGACCTAGAAAAACATGGAGCAATCA
CAAGTAGCAATACAGCAGCTACCAATGCTGATTGTGCCTGGCTAGAAGCACAAGAGGAGGAGGAGGTGGG
TTTTCCAGTCACACCTCAGGTACCTTTAAGACCAATGACTTACAAGGCAGCTGTAGATCTTAGCCACTTT
TTAAAAGAAAAGGGGGGACTGGAAGGGCTAATTCACTCCCAACGAAGACAAGATATCCTTGATCTGTGGA
TCTACCACACACAAGGCTACTTCCCTGATTGGCAGAACTACACACCAGGGCCAGGGATCAGATATCCACT
GACCTTTGGATGGTGCTACAAGCTAGTACCAGTTGAGCAAGAGAAGGTAGAAGAAGCCAATGAAGGAGAG
AACACCCGCTTGTTACACCCTGTGAGCCTGCATGGGATGGATGACCCGGAGAGAGAAGTATTAGAGTGGA
GGTTTGACAGCCGCCTAGCATTTCATCACATGGCCCGAGAGCTGCATCCGGACTGTACTGGGTCTCTCTG
GTTAGACCAGATCTGAGCCTGGGAGCTCTCTGGCTAACTAGGGAACCCACTGCTTAAGCCTCAATAAAGC
TTGCCTTGAGTGCTTCAAGTAGTGTGTGCCCGTCTGTTGTGTGACTCTGGTAACTAGAGATCCCTCAGAC
CCTTTTAGTCAGTGTGGAAAATCTCTAGCAGCATGTGAGCAAAAGGCCAGCAAAAGGCCAGGAACCGTAA
AAAGGCCGCGTTGCTGGCGTTTTTCCATAGGCTCCGCCCCCCTGACGAGCATCACAAAAATCGACGCTCA
AGTCAGAGGTGGCGAAACCCGACAGGACTATAAAGATACCAGGCGTTTCCCCCTGGAAGCTCCCTCGTGC
GCTCTCCTGTTCCGACCCTGCCGCTTACCGGATACCTGTCCGCCTTTCTCCCTTCGGGAAGCGTGGCGCT
TTCTCATAGCTCACGCTGTAGGTATCTCAGTTCGGTGTAGGTCGTTCGCTCCAAGCTGGGCTGTGTGCAC
GAACCCCCCGTTCAGCCCGACCGCTGCGCCTTATCCGGTAACTATCGTCTTGAGTCCAACCCGGTAAGAC
ACGACTTATCGCCACTGGCAGCAGCCACTGGTAACAGGATTAGCAGAGCGAGGTATGTAGGCGGTGCTAC
AGAGTTCTTGAAGTGGTGGCCTAACTACGGCTACACTAGAAGAACAGTATTTGGTATCTGCGCTCTGCTG
AAGCCAGTTACCTTCGGAAAAAGAGTTGGTAGCTCTTGATCCGGCAAACAAACCACCGCTGGTAGCGGTG
GTTTTTTTGTTTGCAAGCAGCAGATTACGCGCAGAAAAAAAGGATCTCAAGAAGATCCTTTGATCTTTTC
TACGGGGTCTGACGCTCAGTGGAACGAAAACTCACGTTAAGGGATTTTGGTCATGAGATTATCAAAAAGG
ATCTTCACCTAGATCCTTTTAAATTAAAAATGAAGTTTTAAATCAATCTAAAGTATATATGAGTAAACTT
GGTCTGACAGTTACCAATGCTTAATCAGTGAGGCACCTATCTCAGCGATCTGTCTATTTCGTTCATCCAT
AGTTGCCTGACTCCCCGTCGTGTAGATAACTACGATACGGGAGGGCTTACCATCTGGCCCCAGTGCTGCA
ATGATACCGCGAGACCCACGCTCACCGGCTCCAGATTTATCAGCAATAAACCAGCCAGCCGGAAGGGCCG
AGCGCAGAAGTGGTCCTGCAACTTTATCCGCCTCCATCCAGTCTATTAATTGTTGCCGGGAAGCTAGAGT
AAGTAGTTCGCCAGTTAATAGTTTGCGCAACGTTGTTGCCATTGCTACAGGCATCGTGGTGTCACGCTCG
TCGTTTGGTATGGCTTCATTCAGCTCCGGTTCCCAACGATCAAGGCGAGTTACATGATCCCCCATGTTGT
GCAAAAAAGCGGTTAGCTCCTTCGGTCCTCCGATCGTTGTCAGAAGTAAGTTGGCCGCAGTGTTATCACT
CATGGTTATGGCAGCACTGCATAATTCTCTTACTGTCATGCCATCCGTAAGATGCTTTTCTGTGACTGGT
GAGTACTCAACCAAGTCATTCTGAGAATAGTGTATGCGGCGACCGAGTTGCTCTTGCCCGGCGTCAATAC
GGGATAATACCGCGCCACATAGCAGAACTTTAAAAGTGCTCATCATTGGAAAACGTTCTTCGGGGCGAAA
ACTCTCAAGGATCTTACCGCTGTTGAGATCCAGTTCGATGTAACCCACTCGTGCACCCAACTGATCTTCA
GCATCTTTTACTTTCACCAGCGTTTCTGGGTGAGCAAAAACAGGAAGGCAAAATGCCGCAAAAAAGGGAA
TAAGGGCGACACGGAAATGTTGAATACTCATACTCTTCCTTTTTCAATATTATTGAAGCATTTATCAGGG
TTATTGTCTCATGAGCGGATACATATTTGAATGTATTTAGAAAAATAAACAAATAGGGGTTCCGCGCACA
TTTCCCCGAAAAGTGCCACCTGACGTCGACGGATCGGGAGATCTCCCGATCCCCTATGGTGCACTCTCAG
TACAATCTGCTCTGATGCCGCATAGTTAAGCCAGTATCTGCTCCCTGCTTGTGTGTTGGAGGTCGCTGAG
TAGTGCGCGAGCAAAATTTAAGCTACAACAAGGCAAGGCTTGACCGACAATTGCATGAAGAATCTGCTTA
GGGTTAGGCGTTTTGCGCTGCTTCGCGATGTACGGGCCAGATATACGCGTT
Features (pLannotate 1.2.2; 26 found; start..end, strand, type, name):
      1..380     +  enhancer       CMV enhancer: human cytomegalovirus immediate early enhancer
    381..580     +  promoter       CMV promoter: human cytomegalovirus (CMV) immediate early promoter
    598..778     +  LTR            5' LTR (truncated): truncated 5' long terminal repeat (LTR) from HIV-1
    825..950     +  misc_feature   HIV-1 Ψ: packaging signal of human immunodeficiency virus type 1
    934..1272    +  CDS            HIV-1 gag (fragment): gag protein from human immunodeficiency virus 1; gag
   1447..1680    +  misc_feature   RRE: The Rev response element (RRE) of HIV-1 allows for Rev-dependent mRNA export from the nucleus to the cytoplasm.
   2057..2157    +  CDS            Rev (fragment): human immunodeficiency virus 1 (HIV-1) Rev protein; rev; enhances nuclear export of unspliced and incompletely spliced viral mRNAs
   2207..2324    +  misc_feature   cPPT/CTS: central polypurine tract and central termination sequence of HIV-1
   2383..2651    +  promoter       U6 promoter (fragment): RNA polymerase III promoter for mouse U6 snRNA (Das et al., 1988)
   2652..2685    +  protein_bind   loxP511: Cre-mediated recombination occurs in the 8-bp core sequence (GTATACAT). loxP511 sites are compatible with each other, but incompatible with wild-type loxP sites. Cre recombinase
   2785..3088    +  enhancer       CMV enhancer: human cytomegalovirus immediate early enhancer
   3089..3292    +  promoter       CMV promoter: human cytomegalovirus (CMV) immediate early promoter
   3343..5106    +  CDS            CPSF6: CPSF6_HUMAN - Also known as CFIM68 From Homo sapiens (Human).
   5109..5135    +  misc_feature   MCS (fragment): multiple cloning site
   5143..5850    +  CDS            mNeonGreen: mNeonGreen is a basic (constitutively fluorescent) green/yellow fluorescent protein published in 2013, derived from Branchiostoma lanceolatum. It is reported to be a very rapidly-maturing monomer with moderate acid sensitivity.
   5862..5895    +  protein_bind   loxP511: Cre-mediated recombination occurs in the 8-bp core sequence (GTATACAT). loxP511 sites are compatible with each other, but incompatible with wild-type loxP sites. Cre recombinase
   5918..5945    -  misc_feature   MCS (fragment): pBluescript multiple cloning site
   5990..6013    +  misc_feature   MCS (fragment): pBluescript multiple cloning site
   6013..6601    +  misc_feature   WPRE: woodchuck hepatitis virus posttranscriptional regulatory element
   6602..6621    +  misc_feature   MCS (fragment): pBluescript multiple cloning site
   6623..7123    +  CDS            nef (fragment): NEF_HV1LA - Experimental evidence at protein level: Swiss-Prot protein existence level 1. Extracellular Nef protein targets CD4(+) T-lymphocytes for apoptosis by interacting with CXCR4 surface receptors. From Human immunodeficiency virus type 1 group M subtype B (isolate Lai) (HIV-1).
   7130..7310    +  LTR            5' LTR (truncated): truncated 5' long terminal repeat (LTR) from HIV-1
   7372..7960    -  rep_origin     ori: high-copy-number ColE1/pMB1/pBR322/pUC origin of replication
   8131..8991    -  CDS            AmpR: β-lactamase; bla; confers resistance to ampicillin, carbenicillin, and related antibiotics
   8992..9096    -  promoter       AmpR promoter: bla
   9155..9207    -  misc_feature   bom (fragment): basis of mobility region from pBR322
