[The description below was written by a language model from this plasmid's Addgene catalogue record and pLannotate feature annotations shown in this document.]
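Description:
pSICO-CPSF6-mNeonGreen is an HIV-1-based lentiviral transfer plasmid built on the pSICO backbone and designed to express wild-type human CPSF6 fused at its C terminus to the green/yellow fluorescent protein mNeonGreen. In bacteria it is maintained through a high-copy ColE1/pUC-type origin and selected with ampicillin via the β-lactamase gene. The viral portion has a chimeric 5′ end in which a CMV enhancer/promoter drives a truncated HIV-1 LTR, followed by the Ψ packaging signal with a gag fragment, the Rev response element for Rev-dependent export of the genomic RNA, and the cPPT/CTS element. A WPRE downstream of the payload enhances transcript expression. A nef fragment and a second truncated LTR (annotated as a 5′ LTR but occupying the 3′ position) close the vector genome.

The payload sits in the cassette that normally characterises pSICO. A fragment of the mouse U6 Pol III promoter is followed by a loxP511 site, then an internal CMV enhancer/promoter driving the CPSF6 coding sequence, joined through a short cloning-site remnant to mNeonGreen, and then a second loxP511 site. Because the two loxP511 sites are in the same orientation, Cre recombinase would be expected to excise the whole CMV-CPSF6-mNeonGreen unit. In the parental design this excision activates a U6-driven shRNA, but no shRNA is annotated or described here.

The construct lets cells be transfected or transduced to produce fluorescent CPSF6 for imaging its localisation. The associated publication concerns cytoplasmic CPSF6 and its role in HIV-1 capsid trafficking and infection. No mammalian selection marker is annotated.
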