Addgene plasmid #167587: pSICO-CPSF6-mNeonGreen
Purpose: Expresses human CPSF6 fused to mNeonGreen
Depositing lab: Zandrea Ambrose. Depositing organization: University of Pittsburgh (University, School of Medicine, and Cancer Institute). Publication: Cytoplasmic CPSF6 Regulates HIV-1 Capsid Trafficking and Infection in a Cyclophilin A-Dependent Manner. Zhong Z, Ning J, Boggs EA, Jang S, Wallace C, Telmer C, Bruchez MP, Ahn J, Engelman AN, Zhang P, Watkins SC, Ambrose Z. mBio. 2021 Mar 23;12(2). pii: mBio.03142-20. doi: 10.1128/mBio.03142-20. PubMed 33758083.
Backbone
  Vector backbone: pSICO
  Backbone manufacturer: Addgene #11578
  Vector type: Lentiviral
Growth in bacteria
  Bacterial resistance: Ampicillin, 100 μg/mL
  Growth temperature: 37°C
  Growth strain: NEB Stable
  Copy number: High Copy
Gene/Insert
  Gene/Insert name: CPSF6-mNeonGreen
  Species: H. sapiens (human)
  Insert size (bp): 2517
  Mutation: WT
  Entrez Gene: CPSF6 (a.k.a. CFIM, CFIM68, CFIM72, HPBRII-4, HPBRII-7)
  Tag / fusion protein: mNeonGreen (C terminal on insert)
  Cloning method: Restriction Enzyme; 5′ cloning site Unknown (unknown if destroyed)
Terms and licenses: Academic/Nonprofit Terms; Industry Terms: Not Available to Industry
How to cite: pSICO-CPSF6-mNeonGreen was a gift from Zandrea Ambrose (Addgene plasmid # 167587 ; http://n2t.net/addgene:167587 ; RRID:Addgene_167587)
